>Addgene plasmid #42413 | SERCA | depositor partial sequence | sequence record 57246 | SERCA sequence 1162 bps
CATATGCACCATCATCATCATCATTCTTCTGGTGTAGATCTGGGTACCGAGAACCTGTACTTCCAATCCA
TGCTGCCGCACTCAGTGTTGTTAGAGATACAAAAGGAATTATTAGACTACAAAGGAGTTGGCATTAGTGT
TCTTGAAATGAGTCACAGGTCATCAGATTTTGCCAAGATTATTAACAATACAGAGAATCTTGTGCGGGAA
TTGCTAGCTGTTCCAGACAACTATAAGGTGATTTTTCTGCAAGGAGGTGGGTGCGGCCAGTTCAGTGCTG
TCCCCTTAAACCTCATTGGCTTGAAAGCAGGAAGGTGTGCGGACTATGTGGTGACAGGAGCTTGGTCAGC
TAAGGCCGCAGAAGAAGCCAAGAAGTTTGGGACTATAAATATCGTTCACCCTAAACTTGGGAGTTATACA
AAAATTCCAGATCCAAGCACCTGGAACCTCAACCCAGATGCCTCCTACGTGTATTATTGCGCAAATGAGA
CGGTGCATGGTGTGGAGTTTGACTTTATACCCGATGTCAAGGGAGCAGTACTGGTTTGTGACATGTCCTC
AAACTTCCTGTCCAAGCCAGTGGATGTTTCCAAGTTTGGTGTGATTTTTGCTGGTGCCCAGAAGAATGTT
GGCTCTGCTGGGGTCACCGTGGTGATTGTCCGTGATGACCTGCTGGGGTTTGCCCTCCGAGAGTGCCCCT
CGGTCCTGGAATACAAGGTGCAGGCTGGAAACAGCTCCTTGTACAACACGCCTCCATGTTTCAGCATCTA
CGTCATGGGCTTGGTTCTGGAGTGGATTAAAAACAATGGAGGTGCCGCGGCCATGGAGAAGCTTAGCTCC
ATCAAATCTCAAACAATTTATGAGATTATTGATAATTCTCAAGGATTCTACGTTTGTCCAGTGGAGCCCC
AAAATAGAAGCAAGATGAATATTCCATTCCGCATTGGCAATGCCAAAGGAGATGATGCTTTAGAAAAAAG
ATTTCTTGATAAAGCTCTTGAACTCAATATGTTGTCCTTGAAAGGGCATAGGTCTGTGGGAGGCATCCGG
GCCTCTCTGTATAATGCTGTCACAATTGAAGACGTTCAGAAGCTGGCCGCCTTCATGAAAAAATTTTTGG
AGATGCATCAGCTATGACAGTAAAGGTGGATACGGATCCGAA
