>Addgene plasmid #42413 | SERCA | addgene partial sequence | sequence record 60667 | T7 5'-TAATACGACTCACTATAGGG-3'
TTCCCTCTAGAAATAATTTTGTTTAACTTTAAGAAGGAGATATACATATGCACCATCATCATCATCATTC
TTCTGGTGTAGATCTGGGTACCGAGAACCTGTACTTCCAATCCATGCTGCCGCACTCAGTGTTGTTAGAG
ATACAAAAGGAATTATTAGACTACAAAGGAGTTGGCATTAGTGTTCTTGAAATGAGTCACAGGTCATCAG
ATTTTGCCAAGATTATTAACAATACAGAGAATCTTGTGCGGGAATTGCTAGCTGTTCCAGACAACTATAA
GGTGATTTTTCTGCAAGGAGGTGGGTGCGGCCAGTTCAGTGCTGTCCCCTTAAACCTCATTGGCTTGAAA
GCAGGAAGGTGTGCGGACTATGTGGTGACAGGAGCTTGGTCAGCTAAGGCCGCAGAAGAAGCCAAGAAGT
TTGGGACTATAAATATCGTTCACCCTAAACTTGGGAGTTATACAAAAATTCCAGATCCAAGCACCTGGAA
CCTCAACCCAGATGCCTCCTACGTGTATTATTGCGCAAATGAGACGGTGCATGGTGTGGAGTTTGACTTT
ATACCCGATGTCAAGGGAGCAGTACTGGTTTGTGACATGTCCTCAAACTTCCTGTCCAAGCCAGTGGATG
TTTCCAAGTTTGGTGTGATTTTTGCTGGTGCCCAGAAGAATGTTGGCTCTGCTGGGGTCACCGTGGTGAT
TGTCCGTGATGACCTGCTGGGGTTTGCCCTCCGAGAGTGCCCCTCGGTCCTGGAATACAAGGTGCAGGCT
GGAAACAGCTCCTTGTACAACACGCCTCCATGTTTCAGCATCTACGTCATGGGCTTGGTTCTGGAGTGGA
TTAAAAACAATGGAGGTGCCGCGGCCATGGAGAAGCTTAGCTCCATCAAATCTCAAACAATTTATGAGAT
