[The description below was written by a language model from this plasmid's Addgene catalogue record.]
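Description:
SERCA is a bacterial expression plasmid built on the pNIC28-Bsa4 backbone from the Structural Genomics Consortium, made to produce recombinant human protein for structure determination. Despite the name, which here appears to be an internal target label rather than a reference to the sarco/endoplasmic reticulum calcium ATPase, the insert is recorded as human PSAT1 (phosphoserine aminotransferase 1). The insert is about 1.16 kb and was introduced by ligation-independent cloning. The record cautions that it may not be the full open reading frame, as is common for constructs trimmed to improve crystallisation. The mutation field only points to the depositor comments, which give no specific sequence changes, so any differences from the reference sequence are not stated.

The protein is expressed with an N-terminal hexahistidine tag followed by a TEV protease cleavage site, so it can be captured by immobilised metal affinity chromatography and the tag then removed by TEV digestion. The promoter is not explicitly listed. However, the T7 and T7-terminator sequencing primers, together with the depositor's recommendation of a BL21(DE3)-derived expression strain carrying a rare-codon tRNA plasmid, indicate a T7 polymerase-driven expression cassette. The plasmid is maintained at high copy in E. coli under kanamycin selection, with a standard cloning strain used for propagation and a separate strain for expression. No feature table was supplied, so the origin of replication and other backbone elements cannot be detailed. The construct is associated with a deposited crystal structure and is mainly useful for producing purified PSAT1 for structural, biophysical or enzymatic studies.
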