Addgene plasmid #42413: SERCA
Purpose: Bacterial expression for structure determination; may not be full ORF
Depositing lab: Nicola Burgess-Brown. Depositing organization: University of Oxford.
Backbone
  Vector backbone: pNIC28-Bsa4
  Backbone manufacturer: SGC
  Vector type: Bacterial Expression
Growth in bacteria
  Bacterial resistance: Kanamycin, 50 μg/mL
  Growth temperature: 37°C
  Growth strain: Mach1 ;
  Copy number: High Copy
Gene/Insert
  Gene/Insert name: SERCA (alt names: PSAT1; gi|17402893; PDB:3E77)
  Species: H. sapiens (human)
  Insert size (bp): 1162
  Mutation: See Comments
  Entrez Gene: PSAT1 (a.k.a. EPIP, NLS2, PSA, PSAT, PSATD)
  Tag / fusion protein: His6-TEV (N terminal on insert)
  Cloning method: Ligation Independent Cloning
  Sequencing primers: 5′ T7; 3′ T7-term
Terms and licenses: Academic/Nonprofit Terms; Industry Terms: Not Available to Industry
Depositor comments: http://www.thesgc.org/structures/3E77/ Use BL21(DE3)-R3-pRARE2 strain for expression.
How to cite: SERCA was a gift from Nicola Burgess-Brown (Addgene plasmid # 42413 ; http://n2t.net/addgene:42413 ; RRID:Addgene_42413)
